Addgene plasmid #123595: pcDNA6-N-3XFLAG-Lrp6
Depositing lab: Bruce Beutler. Depositing organization: University of Texas Southwestern Medical Center. Publication: LMBR1L regulates lymphopoiesis through Wnt/beta-catenin signaling. Choi JH, Zhong X, McAlpine W, Liao TC, Zhang D, Fang B, Russell J, Ludwig S, Nair-Gill E, Zhang Z, Wang KW, Misawa T, Zhan X, Choi M, Wang T, Li X, Tang M, Sun Q, Yu L, Murray AR, Moresco EMY, Beutler B. Science. 2019 May 10;364(6440). pii: 364/6440/eaau0812. doi: 10.1126/science.aau0812. PubMed 31073040.
Backbone
  Vector backbone: pcDNA6
  Backbone size w/o insert (bp): 5079
  Total vector size (bp): 9921
  Vector type: Mammalian Expression
Growth in bacteria
  Bacterial resistance: Ampicillin, 100 μg/mL
  Growth temperature: 37°C
  Growth strain: DH5alpha
  Copy number: Unknown
Gene/Insert
  Gene/Insert name: low density lipoprotein receptor-related protein 6
  Species: M. musculus (mouse)
  Insert size (bp): 4842
  Entrez Gene: Lrp6 (a.k.a. C030016K15Rik, Cd, Gw, ska26, ska<m26Jus>, skax26)
  Tag / fusion protein: FLAG (N terminal on backbone)
  Cloning method: Ligation Independent Cloning
  Sequencing primers: 5′ TAATACGACTCACTATAGGG; 3′ TAGAAGGCACAGTCGAGGC
Terms and licenses: Academic/Nonprofit Terms; Industry Terms: Not Available to Industry
How to cite: pcDNA6-N-3XFLAG-Lrp6 was a gift from Bruce Beutler (Addgene plasmid # 123595 ; http://n2t.net/addgene:123595 ; RRID:Addgene_123595)
