[The description below was written by a language model from this plasmid's Addgene catalogue record and pLannotate feature annotations shown in this document.]
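Description:
pcDNA6-N-3XFLAG-Lrp6 is a mammalian expression plasmid of about 9.9 kb, built on the pcDNA6 backbone, that carries the mouse low density lipoprotein receptor-related protein 6 (Lrp6) coding sequence. The roughly 4.8 kb insert was introduced by ligation-independent cloning. It lies downstream of the human cytomegalovirus immediate early enhancer and promoter and is followed by the bovine growth hormone polyadenylation signal, an arrangement that gives strong constitutive expression in transfected mammalian cells. A T7 promoter sits between the CMV promoter and the open reading frame; it can serve for in vitro transcription and as a sequencing primer site. The backbone supplies an N-terminal FLAG epitope. The catalogue name indicates a 3xFLAG tag, although the automated annotation detects only a short fragment of that tag just upstream of Lrp6. A short hit annotated as a truncated HIV-1 LTR next to the CMV promoter is probably an annotation artefact rather than a functional viral element.

In E. coli the plasmid replicates from a high-copy ColE1/pUC-type origin and is selected with ampicillin through the β-lactamase gene; an f1 origin is also present. For selection in mammalian cells, an SV40 early promoter drives the blasticidin S deaminase gene, terminated by the SV40 poly(A) signal. The bacterial EM7 promoter sits upstream of the same gene and allows blasticidin selection in bacteria as well. Small bleomycin-resistance, lac and bom fragments appear to be backbone remnants.

LRP6 is a cell-surface co-receptor for Wnt/β-catenin signalling. The plasmid was deposited with a study of that pathway in lymphopoiesis, which suggests use for overexpressing epitope-tagged LRP6 for detection or immunoprecipitation, though the record does not state the specific application.
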