Features (pLannotate 1.2.2; 23 found; start..end, strand, type, name):
      1..380     +  enhancer       CMV enhancer: human cytomegalovirus immediate early enhancer
    381..584     +  promoter       CMV promoter: human cytomegalovirus (CMV) immediate early promoter
    580..613     +  LTR            5' LTR (truncated) (fragment): truncated 5' long terminal repeat (LTR) from HIV-1
    629..647     +  promoter       T7 promoter: promoter for bacteriophage T7 RNA polymerase
    695..715     +  CDS            3xFLAG (fragment): three tandem FLAG® epitope tags
    738..5576    +  CDS            Lrp6: LRP6_MOUSE - Experimental evidence at protein level: Swiss-Prot protein existence level 1. Component of the Wnt-Fzd-LRP5-LRP6 complex that triggers beta-catenin signaling through inducing aggregation of receptor-ligand complexes into ribosome-sized signalsomes. Cell-surface coreceptor of Wnt/beta-catenin signaling, which plays a pivotal role in bone formation. The Wnt-induced Fzd/LRP6 coreceptor complex recruits DVL1 polymers to the plasma membrane which, in turn, recruits the AXIN1/GSK3B-complex to the cell surface promoting the formation of signalsomes and inhibiting AXIN1/GSK3-mediated phos
   5648..5872    +  polyA_signal   bGH poly(A) signal: bovine growth hormone polyadenylation signal
   5876..5897    +  promoter       SV40 promoter (fragment): SV40 enhancer and early promoter
   5918..6346    +  rep_origin     f1 ori (sequence partly withheld): f1 bacteriophage origin of replication; arrow indicates direction of (+) strand synthesis
   6360..6689    +  promoter       SV40 promoter: SV40 enhancer and early promoter
   6737..6784    +  promoter       EM7 promoter: synthetic bacterial promoter&nbsp
   6803..7201    +  CDS            BSD: blasticidin S deaminase; Aspergillus terreus BSD; confers resistance to blasticidin
   7202..7229    +  CDS            BleoR (fragment): antibiotic-binding protein; Sh ble from Streptoalloteichus hindustanus; confers resistance to bleomycin, phleomycin, and Zeocin™
   7239..7364    +  CDS            ble (fragment): BLE_KLEPN - Experimental evidence at protein level: Swiss-Prot protein existence level 1. Binding protein with a strong affinity to the bleomycin family of antibiotics. Binds to CL990; an antimitotic-antibiotic compound. From Klebsiella pneumoniae.
   7359..7480    +  polyA_signal   SV40 poly(A) signal: SV40 polyadenylation signal
   7553..7569    -  protein_bind   lac operator: The lac repressor binds to the lac operator to inhibit transcription in E. coli. This inhibition can be relieved by adding lactose or isopropyl-β-D-thiogalactopyranoside (IPTG). lac repressor encoded by lacI
   7577..7607    -  promoter       lac promoter: promoter for the E. coli lac operon
   7622..7643    -  protein_bind   CAP binding site: CAP binding activates transcription in the presence of cAMP. E. coli catabolite activator protein
   7656..7748    -  CDS            lacI (fragment): lac repressor; lacI; The lac repressor binds to the lac operator to inhibit transcription in E. coli. This inhibition can be relieved by adding lactose or isopropyl-β-D-thiogalactopyranoside (IPTG).
   7931..8519    -  rep_origin     ori: high-copy-number ColE1/pMB1/pBR322/pUC origin of replication
   8690..9550    -  CDS            AmpR: β-lactamase; bla; confers resistance to ampicillin, carbenicillin, and related antibiotics
   9551..9655    -  promoter       AmpR promoter: bla
   9714..9766    -  misc_feature   bom (fragment): basis of mobility region from pBR322
>Addgene plasmid #123595 | pcDNA6-N-3XFLAG-Lrp6 | addgene full sequence | sequence record 244171 | Addgene NGS Result
GACATTGATTATTGACTAGTTATTAATAGTAATCAATTACGGGGTCATTAGTTCATAGCCCATATATGGA
GTTCCGCGTTACATAACTTACGGTAAATGGCCCGCCTGGCTGACCGCCCAACGACCCCCGCCCATTGACG
TCAATAATGACGTATGTTCCCATAGTAACGCCAATAGGGACTTTCCATTGACGTCAATGGGTGGAGTATT
TACGGTAAACTGCCCACTTGGCAGTACATCAAGTGTATCATATGCCAAGTACGCCCCCTATTGACGTCAA
TGACGGTAAATGGCCCGCCTGGCATTATGCCCAGTACATGACCTTATGGGACTTTCCTACTTGGCAGTAC
ATCTACGTATTAGTCATCGCTATTACCATGGTGATGCGGTTTTGGCAGTACATCAATGGGCGTGGATAGC
GGTTTGACTCACGGGGATTTCCAAGTCTCCACCCCATTGACGTCAATGGGAGTTTGTTTTGGCACCAAAA
TCAACGGGACTTTCCAAAATGTCGTAACAACTCCGCCCCATTGACGCAAATGGGCGGTAGGCGTGTACGG
TGGGAGGTCTATATAAGCAGAGCTCTCTGGCTAACTAGAGAACCCACTGCTTACTGGCTTATCGAAATTA
ATACGACTCACTATAGGGAGACCCAAGCTGGCTAGTTAGAGCTCCTTAAGGTTAACGCCACCATGGACTA
CAAAGACGATGACGACAAGTCTAGAGAATTCGGATCCATGGGGGCCGTGCTGAGGAGCCTCCTGGCCTGC
AGCTTCTGCGTGCTGCTGAGAGCGGCCCCTTTGTTGCTTTATGCAAACAGACGGGACTTGAGATTGGTTG
ATGCTACAAATGGCAAAGAGAATGCAACGATTGTAGTTGGAGGCTTGGAGGATGCAGCTGCGGTGGACTT
TGTGTTTGGTCATGGCTTGATATACTGGAGTGATGTCAGCGAAGAAGCCATTAAACGAACAGAATTTAAC
AAAAGTGAAAGTGTACAGAATGTCGTTGTTTCTGGATTATTGTCCCCGGATGGGCTGGCATGTGATTGGC
TTGGAGAAAAATTGTACTGGACAGATTCTGAAACTAATCGTATTGAAGTTTCTAATTTAGATGGATCTTT
GCGAAAAGTTTTATTTTGGCAAGAGTTGGATCAACCCAGAGCTATTGCCTTAGATCCATCAAGTGGGTTC
ATGTACTGGACAGACTGGGGAGAAGTGCCAAAGATAGAACGGGCTGGGATGGATGGCTCAAGTCGCTTCG
TTATAATAAACACGGAGATTTACTGGCCAAACGGACTGACTCTGGATTATCAGGAGCGGAAGCTTTACTG
GGCCGATGCAAAACTTAATTTCATCCATAAATCAAACCTGGATGGAACAAACCGGCAGGCAGTGGTTAAA
GGTTCCCTTCCACATCCTTTTGCCTTGACGTTATTTGAGGACACATTGTACTGGACTGACTGGAATACAC
ACTCTATTTTGGCTTGCAACAAATATACTGGCGAGGGTCTGCGTGAAATTCATTCTAACATCTTCTCTCC
CATGGATATACATGCTTTCAGCCAACAGAGGCAGCCAAATGCTACAAATCCATGTGGAATTGATAATGGT
GGTTGTTCCCATTTGTGTTCGATGTCTCCAGTCAAGCCTTTTTATCAGTGTGCTTGCCCAACTGGGGTCA
AGCTGATGGAGAATGGAAAGACCTGCAAAGATGGTGCCACTGAACTATTGCTGTTAGCCCGACGGACAGA
CTTGAGGCGAATTTCTTTGGATACACCCGATTTTACTGACATTGTTCTGCAGTTAGAAGATATCCGGCAT
GCCATTGCCATAGACTATGACCCTGTAGAAGGCTACATATACTGGACAGATGACGAAGTGAGGGCTATCC
GTCGCTCCTTCATAGATGGATCTGGCAGTCAGTTTGTGGTCACGGCCCAGATTGCTCATCCTGATGGTAT
TGCTGTTGACTGGGTTGCAAGGAACCTGTACTGGACAGACACTGGCACGGATCGTATAGAAGTGACAAGG
CTCAATGGGACCATGAGGAAGATCTTGATTTCAGAGGACTTAGAGGAGCCCCGGGCTATCGTGTTAGATC
CCATGGTTGGGTACATGTATTGGACAGACTGGGGAGAAATCCCAAAAATAGAGCGAGCTGCTCTGGACGG
ATCTGACCGAGTAGTTCTTGTCAACACTTCCCTTGGTTGGCCAAACGGCTTAGCCCTGGATTATGATGAA
GGCACAATATACTGGGGAGATGCCAAAACAGACAAAATTGAGGTTATGAATACCGATGGCACCGGGAGGC
GAGTGCTGGTGGAAGACAAGATCCCTCACATATTTGGGTTTACCTTGCTGGGTGACTATGTTTACTGGAC
TGACTGGCAGAGGCGGAGCATCGAGAGAGTACACAAACGGAGCGCAGAGAGGGAGGTCATCATAGACCAG
CTGCCAGACCTCATGGGACTGAAGGCCACAAGTGTTCACAGAGTCATTGGTTCTAACCCCTGTGCTGAGG
ACAATGGAGGATGTAGCCATCTTTGCCTGTACAGGCCTCAGGGGCTTCGATGCGCCTGTCCCATTGGCTT
TGAGCTCATCGGTGACATGAAGACATGCATTGTCCCCGAGGCTTTCCTTCTGTTCTCGAGGAGAGCGGAT
ATCAGACGCATATCTTTGGAAACAAACAACAACAATGTGGCCATTCCTCTCACTGGTGTCAAAGAAGCCT
CTGCTTTGGATTTTGATGTCACAGACAACAGGATTTACTGGACTGATATATCACTGAAGACTATTAGCAG
AGCCTTTATGAATGGCAGTGCACTGGAACATGTGGTAGAGTTTGGCTTAGATTATCCAGAGGGCATGGCA
GTGGACTGGCTTGGGAAGAACTTATACTGGGCAGACACAGGAACAAATCGCATTGAGGTATCAAAGTTGG
ACGGACAGCACCGACAGGTTTTGGTATGGAAAGACCTTGACAGTCCTCGAGCTCTGGCACTGCATCCTGC
TGAAGGGTTTATGTATTGGACTGAGTGGGGAGGCAAGCCTAAGATTGACAGGGCTGCTATGGATGGAAGT
GAACGCACTACATTAGTTCCAAATGTAGGCCGAGCAAATGGTCTCACCATCGACTATGCTAAAAGGCGGC
TTTACTGGACAGACCTGGACACTAACCTAATAGAATCCTCAGATATGCTCGGACTCAACCGTGAAGTTAT
AGCAGATGACTTGCCTCATCCTTTTGGCTTAACTCAGTACCAAGATTACATCTACTGGACAGACTGGAGC
CGACGCAGCATTGAACGTGCCAACAAAACCAGTGGCCAAAACCGCACCATCATCCAGGGCCATTTGGACT
ATGTGATGGACATCCTGGTCTTCCACTCTTCCCGGCAGGCAGGGTGGAATGAGTGTGCCTCCAGCAACGG
GCACTGCTCCCACCTCTGCTTGGCTGTGCCCGTCGGAGGTTTTGTGTGTGGATGCCCTGCCCACTACTCC
CTGAATGCTGACAACAGGACCTGCAGTGCTCCCAGCACCTTCCTGCTCTTCAGTCAGAAGAGCGCCATCA
ACCGCATGGTGATTGATGAACAACAGAGCCCTGACATCATCCTTCCTATCCACAGCCTTCGGAACGTCCG
GGCCATTGACTATGACCCTTTGGACAAGCAGCTCTACTGGATTGACTCTCGACAAAACTCCATACGAAAG
GCACATGAAGATGGTGGCCAGGGTTTTAATGTAGTTGCAAACTCGGTCGCAAATCAGAACCTTGAAATAC
AGCCCTATGATCTCAGCATTGATATTTATAGCCGTTACATCTACTGGACCTGTGAAGCTACCAATGTCAT
TGATGTGACGAGATTAGATGGACGATCAGTTGGAGTGGTTCTAAAAGGCGAGCAAGACAGACCTCGAGCC
ATTGTGGTAAACCCCGAGAAAGGGTATATGTATTTTACCAATCTTCAGGAAAGATCTCCTAAAATTGAAC
GGGCTGCATTGGATGGTACAGAACGAGAGGTCCTCTTTTTCAGTGGCTTAAGTAAACCAATTGCTTTGGC
TCTTGATAGCAAGCTGGGCAAGCTCTTCTGGGCTGACTCAGATCTCCGGCGAATTGAAAGCAGTGATCTC
TCAGGTGCCAACAGGATCGTGCTAGAAGACTCTAATATATTACAGCCTGTGGGCCTGACCGTGTTTGAAA
ACTGGCTCTATTGGATTGATAAACAGCAGCAGATGATTGAAAAAATTGACATGACTGGTCGAGAAGGAAG
AACCAAGGTCCAGGCTCGAATTGCTCAGCTGAGTGACATCCATGCAGTAAAGGAGCTGAACCTTCAGGAG
TACAGACAGCACCCTTGTGCCCAGGATAATGGTGGCTGTTCACATATCTGCCTTGTAAAAGGAGATGGTA
CGACAAGATGCTCCTGCCCCATGCACTTAGTTCTGCTTCAGGATGAGCTGTCCTGTGGAGAGCCTCCAAC
GTGTTCTCCTCAGCAGTTTACCTGCTTCACTGGGGACATTGACTGCATCCCTGTGGCTTGGCGGTGTGAT
GGGTTCACTGAGTGCGAAGACCACAGCGATGAACTCAATTGTCCCGTGTGCTCAGAGTCTCAGTTCCAGT
GTGCCAGCGGGCAGTGCATTGATGGTGCCCTTCGATGCAATGGCGATGCGAACTGCCAGGACAAATCAGA
TGAGAAGAACTGTGAAGTGCTTTGTTTAATTGATCAGTTCCGCTGTGCCAATGGTCAGTGCGTTGGAAAG
CACAAGAAATGTGACCACAGTGTGGACTGCAGTGACAGATCTGACGAGCTGGACTGTTATCCAACTGAGG
AGCCAGCACCACAAGCCACCAACACAGTTGGTTCCGTTATTGGAGTAATTGTCACCATTTTTGTGTCTGG
AACCATATACTTTATCTGCCAGAGGATGCTGTGTCCTCGTATGAAGGGAGACGGGGAGACCATGACTAAC
GACTATGTGGTTCACAGCCCGGCGTCTGTGCCCCTTGGTTATGTTCCTCACCCAAGCTCTCTCTCTGGAT
CTCTTCCAGGAATGTCTCGAGGCAAATCAATGATCAGTTCCCTCAGTATCATGGGGGGAAGCAGTGGGCC
CCCCTATGATCGAGCGCACGTCACGGGAGCCTCCTCAAGCAGTTCTTCCAGTACCAAAGGCACTTATTTC
CCTGCAATTTTGAACCCACCACCATCCCCTGCCACAGAAAGATCCCATTATACCATGGAATTTGGTTATT
CTTCCAACAGTCCTTCCACACATAGGTCCTACAGCTATAGGCCGTACAGCTACCGGCACTTTGCACCGCC
CACCACACCCTGCAGCACTGATGTCTGTGACAGTGACTATGCTCCTAGCCGGAGGATGACCTCGGTGGCA
ACAGCCAAGGGCTACACCAGTGACGTGAACTATGACTCAGAACCTGTGCCCCCACCGCCCACACCCCGAA
GCCAGTACTTGTCAGCGGAGGAGAACTATGAAAGCTGCCCCCCTTCCCCATACACGGAGAGGAGTTACTC
CCACCACCTCTACCCGCCACCACCCTCCCCCTGCACGGACTCCTCCTGACTCGAGCCATGGAAGCTTGAT
ATCTAACTGACTGAACCGGTGGTACCAAACCCGCTGATCAGCCTCGACTGTGCCTTCTAGTTGCCAGCCA
TCTGTTGTTTGCCCCTCCCCCGTGCCTTCCTTGACCCTGGAAGGTGCCACTCCCACTGTCCTTTCCTAAT
AAAATGAGGAAATTGCATCGCATTGTCTGAGTAGGTGTCATTCTATTCTGGGGGGTGGGGTGGGGCAGGA
CAGCAAGGGGGAGGATTGGGAAGACAATAGCAGGCATGCTGGGGATGCGGTGGGCTCTATGGCTTCTGAG
GCGGAAAGAACCAGCTGGGGCTCTAGGGGGTATCCCC
[124 nt withheld, positions 5918-6041]
C
[91 nt withheld, positions 6043-6133]
A
[49 nt withheld, positions 6135-6183]
CCTTTGACGTTGGAGTCCACGTTCTTT
[37 nt withheld, positions 6211-6247]
ACCCTATCTCGGTCTATTCTTTTGATTTATAAGGGATTTTGCCGATTTCGGCCTATTGGTTAAAAAATGA
GCTGATTTAACAAAAATTTAACGCGAATTAATTCTGTGGAATGTGTGTCAGTTAGGGTGTGGAAAGTCCC
CAGGCTCCCCAGCAGGCAGAAGTATGCAAAGCATGCATCTCAATTAGTCAGCAACCAGGTGTGGAAAGTC
CCCAGGCTCCCCAGCAGGCAGAAGTATGCAAAGCATGCATCTCAATTAGTCAGCAACCATAGTCCCGCCC
CTAACTCCGCCCATCCCGCCCCTAACTCCGCCCAGTTCCGCCCATTCTCCGCCCCATGGCTGACTAATTT
TTTTTATTTATGCAGAGGCCGAGGCCGCCTCTGCCTCTGAGCTATTCCAGAAGTAGTGAGGAGGCTTTTT
TGGAGGCCTAGGCTTTTGCAAAAAGCTCCCGGGAGCTTGTATATCCATTTTCGGATCTGATCAGCACGTG
TTGACAATTAATCATCGGCATAGTATATCGGCATAGTATAATACGACAAGGTGAGGAACTAAACCATGGC
CAAGCCTTTGTCTCAAGAAGAATCCACCCTCATTGAAAGAGCAACGGCTACAATCAACAGCATCCCCATC
TCTGAAGACTACAGCGTCGCCAGCGCAGCTCTCTCTAGCGACGGCCGCATCTTCACTGGTGTCAATGTAT
ATCATTTTACTGGGGGACCTTGTGCAGAACTCGTGGTGCTGGGCACTGCTGCTGCTGCGGCAGCTGGCAA
CCTGACTTGTATCGTCGCGATCGGAAATGAGAACAGGGGCATCTTGAGCCCCTGCGGACGGTGCCGACAG
GTGCTTCTCGATCTGCATCCTGGGATCAAAGCCATAGTGAAGGACAGTGATGGACAGCCGACGGCAGTTG
GGATTCGTGAATTGCTGCCCTCTGGTTATGTGTGGGAGGGCTAAGCACTTCGTGGCCGAGGAGCAGGACT
GACACGTGCTACGAGATTTCGATTCCACCGCCGCCTTCTATGAAAGGTTGGGCTTCGGAATCGTTTTCCG
GGACGCCGGCTGGATGATCCTCCAGCGCGGGGATCTCATGCTGGAGTTCTTCGCCCACCCCAACTTGTTT
ATTGCAGCTTATAATGGTTACAAATAAAGCAATAGCATCACAAATTTCACAAATAAAGCATTTTTTTCAC
TGCATTCTAGTTGTGGTTTGTCCAAACTCATCAATGTATCTTATCATGTCTGTATACCGTCGACCTCTAG
CTAGAGCTTGGCGTAATCATGGTCATAGCTGTTTCCTGTGTGAAATTGTTATCCGCTCACAATTCCACAC
AACATACGAGCCGGAAGCATAAAGTGTAAAGCCTGGGGTGCCTAATGAGTGAGCTAACTCACATTAATTG
CGTTGCGCTCACTGCCCGCTTTCCAGTCGGGAAACCTGTCGTGCCAGCTGCATTAATGAATCGGCCAACG
CGCGGGGAGAGGCGGTTTGCGTATTGGGCGCTCTTCCGCTTCCTCGCTCACTGACTCGCTGCGCTCGGTC
GTTCGGCTGCGGCGAGCGGTATCAGCTCACTCAAAGGCGGTAATACGGTTATCCACAGAATCAGGGGATA
ACGCAGGAAAGAACATGTGAGCAAAAGGCCAGCAAAAGGCCAGGAACCGTAAAAAGGCCGCGTTGCTGGC
GTTTTTCCATAGGCTCCGCCCCCCTGACGAGCATCACAAAAATCGACGCTCAAGTCAGAGGTGGCGAAAC
CCGACAGGACTATAAAGATACCAGGCGTTTCCCCCTGGAAGCTCCCTCGTGCGCTCTCCTGTTCCGACCC
TGCCGCTTACCGGATACCTGTCCGCCTTTCTCCCTTCGGGAAGCGTGGCGCTTTCTCATAGCTCACGCTG
TAGGTATCTCAGTTCGGTGTAGGTCGTTCGCTCCAAGCTGGGCTGTGTGCACGAACCCCCCGTTCAGCCC
GACCGCTGCGCCTTATCCGGTAACTATCGTCTTGAGTCCAACCCGGTAAGACACGACTTATCGCCACTGG
CAGCAGCCACTGGTAACAGGATTAGCAGAGCGAGGTATGTAGGCGGTGCTACAGAGTTCTTGAAGTGGTG
GCCTAACTACGGCTACACTAGAAGAACAGTATTTGGTATCTGCGCTCTGCTGAAGCCAGTTACCTTCGGA
AAAAGAGTTGGTAGCTCTTGATCCGGCAAACAAACCACCGCTGGTAGCGGTGGTTTTTTTGTTTGCAAGC
AGCAGATTACGCGCAGAAAAAAAGGATCTCAAGAAGATCCTTTGATCTTTTCTACGGGGTCTGACGCTCA
GTGGAACGAAAACTCACGTTAAGGGATTTTGGTCATGAGATTATCAAAAAGGATCTTCACCTAGATCCTT
TTAAATTAAAAATGAAGTTTTAAATCAATCTAAAGTATATATGAGTAAACTTGGTCTGACAGTTACCAAT
GCTTAATCAGTGAGGCACCTATCTCAGCGATCTGTCTATTTCGTTCATCCATAGTTGCCTGACTCCCCGT
CGTGTAGATAACTACGATACGGGAGGGCTTACCATCTGGCCCCAGTGCTGCAATGATACCGCGAGACCCA
CGCTCACCGGCTCCAGATTTATCAGCAATAAACCAGCCAGCCGGAAGGGCCGAGCGCAGAAGTGGTCCTG
CAACTTTATCCGCCTCCATCCAGTCTATTAATTGTTGCCGGGAAGCTAGAGTAAGTAGTTCGCCAGTTAA
TAGTTTGCGCAACGTTGTTGCCATTGCTACAGGCATCGTGGTGTCACGCTCGTCGTTTGGTATGGCTTCA
TTCAGCTCCGGTTCCCAACGATCAAGGCGAGTTACATGATCCCCCATGTTGTGCAAAAAAGCGGTTAGCT
CCTTCGGTCCTCCGATCGTTGTCAGAAGTAAGTTGGCCGCAGTGTTATCACTCATGGTTATGGCAGCACT
GCATAATTCTCTTACTGTCATGCCATCCGTAAGATGCTTTTCTGTGACTGGTGAGTACTCAACCAAGTCA
TTCTGAGAATAGTGTATGCGGCGACCGAGTTGCTCTTGCCCGGCGTCAATACGGGATAATACCGCGCCAC
ATAGCAGAACTTTAAAAGTGCTCATCATTGGAAAACGTTCTTCGGGGCGAAAACTCTCAAGGATCTTACC
GCTGTTGAGATCCAGTTCGATGTAACCCACTCGTGCACCCAACTGATCTTCAGCATCTTTTACTTTCACC
AGCGTTTCTGGGTGAGCAAAAACAGGAAGGCAAAATGCCGCAAAAAAGGGAATAAGGGCGACACGGAAAT
GTTGAATACTCATACTCTTCCTTTTTCAATATTATTGAAGCATTTATCAGGGTTATTGTCTCATGAGCGG
ATACATATTTGAATGTATTTAGAAAAATAAACAAATAGGGGTTCCGCGCACATTTCCCCGAAAAGTGCCA
CCTGACGTCGACGGATCGGGAGATCTCCCGATCCCCTATGGTGCACTCTCAGTACAATCTGCTCTGATGC
CGCATAGTTAAGCCAGTATCTGCTCCCTGCTTGTGTGTTGGAGGTCGCTGAGTAGTGCGCGAGCAAAATT
TAAGCTACAACAAGGCAAGGCTTGACCGACAATTGCATGAAGAATCTGCTTAGGGTTAGGCGTTTTGCGC
TGCTTCGCGATGTACGGGCCAGATATACGCGTT
